Addgene plasmid #238383: eOYW002
Purpose: TurboRFP constitutive Golden Gate construct
Depositing lab: Richard Murray. Depositing organization: California Institute of Technology. Publication: A DNA Part Library for Reliable Engineering of the Emerging Model Nematode Symbiotic Bacterium Xenorhabdus griffiniae HGB2511. Larsson EM, Wang OY, Murray RM. ACS Synth Biol. 2025 Oct 17;14(10):4122-4126. doi: 10.1021/acssynbio.5c00414. Epub 2025 Sep 25. PubMed 40998411.
Backbone
  Vector backbone: EML002
  Vector type: Bacterial Expression
Growth in bacteria
  Bacterial resistance: Ampicillin and Kanamycin, 100 & 50 μg/mL
  Growth temperature: 37°C
  Growth strain: Pir1
  Copy number: Low Copy
Gene/Insert
  Gene/Insert name: UNS1-P1m-U3d-TurboRFP-t0-UNSX
  Species: Synthetic
  Cloning method: Gibson Cloning
Terms and licenses: Academic/Nonprofit Terms; Industry Terms: Not Available to Industry
Depositor comments: Please visit https://doi.org/10.1101/2025.06.09.658710 for bioRxiv preprint.
How to cite: eOYW002 was a gift from Richard Murray (Addgene plasmid # 238383 ; http://n2t.net/addgene:238383 ; RRID:Addgene_238383)
