[The description below was written by a language model from this plasmid's Addgene catalogue record and pLannotate feature annotations shown in this document.]
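Description:
eOYW002 is a 6,990-nt bacterial expression plasmid built on the EML002 backbone that carries a constitutive TurboRFP cassette inside a mini-Tn7 element. It comes from a DNA part library developed for engineering the nematode-symbiotic bacterium Xenorhabdus griffiniae. The feature table shows an R6K γ origin, which replicates only when the π initiator protein is supplied; this fits the recorded pir-expressing growth strain and low copy number. A partial ColE1/pUC-type origin fragment is also annotated, but it appears to be only a remnant. An incP oriT with traJ and a traI fragment makes the plasmid mobilisable by conjugation from a suitable donor. In a recipient lacking π, such a plasmid would be expected to behave as a non-replicating delivery vector. Selection is by ampicillin (β-lactamase, located outside the transposon ends) and kanamycin (aph(3')-Ia, located between Tn7L and Tn7R).

The insert is recorded as UNS1-P1m-U3d-TurboRFP-t0-UNSX and was assembled by Gibson cloning. It consists of a synthetic promoter, partly matching the strong constitutive J23119 promoter, followed by an element named U3d, whose function the record does not define. These drive TurboRFP, an orange-red fluorescent protein derived from Entacmaea quadricolor, and the unit ends with the phage lambda t0 terminator. UNS1 and UNSX are presumably unique flanking sequences used for modular assembly. Because the reporter and KanR both lie between the Tn7 ends, they could be transposed together into a host chromosome, but no transposase genes are annotated, so these would have to be provided separately. Fragments of integrase, qacE and Tn903 transposition genes within the element look like carry-over from the resistance cassette sources. The stated purpose is a constitutive TurboRFP Golden Gate construct, suited to fluorescent labelling or part characterisation.
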