Features (pLannotate 1.2.2; 18 found; start..end, strand, type, name):
    171..1031    -  CDS            AmpR: β-lactamase; bla; confers resistance to ampicillin, carbenicillin, and related antibiotics
   1032..1136    -  promoter       AmpR promoter: bla
   1210..1375    +  mobile_element Tn7L: mini-Tn7 element (left end of the Tn7 transposon) Tn7
   1505..2320    +  CDS            KanR: aminoglycoside phosphotransferase; aph(3')-Ia; confers resistance to kanamycin in bacteria or G418 (Geneticin®) in eukaryotes
   2461..2607    +  CDS            TRA2_ECOLX (fragment): Protein predicted: Swiss-Prot protein existence level 4. Required for transposition of transposon Tn903. From Escherichia coli.
   2791..3363    -  CDS            int (fragment) (sequence partly withheld): INT2_ECOLX - Protein inferred from homology: Swiss-Prot protein existence level 3. Putative integrase believed to be involved in the insertion of antibiotic resistance genes into plasmids and transposons. From Escherichia coli.
   3612..3701    +  CDS            qacE (fragment): QACE_ECOLX - Protein inferred from homology: Swiss-Prot protein existence level 3. Multidrug exporter. Is implicated for the resistance to bacteriocidal quaternary ammonium compounds. From Escherichia coli.
   3872..3889    +  misc_feature   MCS (fragment): pUC18/19 multiple cloning site
   3889..3966    -  promoter       AmpR promoter (fragment): bla
   4122..4153    +  promoter       J23119 promoter (fragment): bacterial promoter (Registry of Standard Biological Parts BBa J23119)
   4180..4872    +  CDS            TurboRFP: TurboRFP is a basic (constitutively fluorescent) orange fluorescent protein published in 2007, derived from Entacmaea quadricolor. It has low acid sensitivity.
   4880..4974    +  terminator     lambda t0 terminator: transcription terminator from phage lambda
   5099..5297    +  mobile_element Tn7R (fragment): mini-Tn7 element (right end of the Tn7 transposon) Tn7
   5379..5767    -  rep_origin     R6K γ ori: γ replication origin from E. coli plasmid R6K; requires the R6K initiator protein pi for replication
   5808..5900    -  CDS            traI (fragment): TRAI6_ECOLX - Experimental evidence at protein level: Swiss-Prot protein existence level 1. The initiation process of transfer DNA synthesis requires the interaction of at least three plasmid-specific components (TraH, I, and J) at the transfer origin resulting in the assembly of a specialised nucleoprotein complex - the relaxosome. Site- and strand-specific cleavage at the transfer origin is dependent on TraI and TraJ. From Escherichia coli.
   5938..6309    -  CDS            traJ: oriT-recognizing protein; traJ
   6342..6451    -  oriT           oriT: incP origin of transfer
   6586..6990    -  rep_origin     ori (fragment): high-copy-number ColE1/pMB1/pBR322/pUC origin of replication
>Addgene plasmid #238383 | eOYW002 | addgene full sequence | sequence record 481220 | Addgene NGS Result
GAAGATCCTTTGATCTTTTCTACGGGGTCTGACGCTCAGTGGAACGAAAACTCACGTTAAGGGATTTTGG
TCATGAGATTATCAAAAAGGATCTTCACCTAGATCCTTTTAAATTAAAAATGAAGTTTTAAATCAATCTA
AAGTATATATGAGTAAACTTGGTCTGACAGTTACCAATGCTTAATCAGTGAGGCACCTATCTCAGCGATC
TGTCTATTTCGTTCATCCATAGTTGCCTGACTCCCCGTCGTGTAGATAACTACGATACGGGAGGGCTTAC
CATCTGGCCCCAGTGCTGCAATGATACCGCGAGACCCACGCTCACCGGCTCCAGATTTATCAGCAATAAA
CCAGCCAGCCGGAAGGGCCGAGCGCAGAAGTGGTCCTGCAACTTTATCCGCCTCCATCCAGTCTATTAAT
TGTTGCCGGGAAGCTAGAGTAAGTAGTTCGCCAGTTAATAGTTTGCGCAACGTTGTTGCCATTGCTACAG
GCATCGTGGTGTCACGCTCGTCGTTTGGTATGGCTTCATTCAGCTCCGGTTCCCAACGATCAAGGCGAGT
TACATGATCCCCCATGTTGTGCAAAAAAGCGGTTAGCTCCTTCGGTCCTCCGATCGTTGTCAGAAGTAAG
TTGGCCGCAGTGTTATCACTCATGGTTATGGCAGCACTGCATAATTCTCTTACTGTCATGCCATCCGTAA
GATGCTTTTCTGTGACTGGTGAGTACTCAACCAAGTCATTCTGAGAATAGTGTATGCGGCGACCGAGTTG
CTCTTGCCCGGCGTCAATACGGGATAATACCGCGCCACATAGCAGAACTTTAAAAGTGCTCATCATTGGA
AAACGTTCTTCGGGGCGAAAACTCTCAAGGATCTTACCGCTGTTGAGATCCAGTTCGATGTAACCCACTC
GTGCACCCAACTGATCTTCAGCATCTTTTACTTTCACCAGCGTTTCTGGGTGAGCAAAAACAGGAAGGCA
AAATGCCGCAAAAAAGGGAATAAGGGCGACACGGAAATGTTGAATACTCATACTCTTCCTTTTTCAATAT
TATTGAAGCATTTATCAGGGTTATTGTCTCATGAGCGGATACATATTTGAATGTATTTAGAAAAATAAAC
AAATAGGGGTTCCGCGCACATTTCCCCGAAAAGTGCCACCTGAATTAATTCGAGCTCGCCCAAACATAAC
AGGAAGAAAAATGCCCCGCTGTGGGCGGACAAAATAGTTGGGAACTGGGAGGGGTGGAAATGGAGTTTTT
AAGGATTATTTAGGGAAGAGTGACAAAATAGATGGGAACTGGGTGTAGCGTCGTAAGCTAATACGAAAAT
TAAAAATGACAAAATAGTTTGGAACTAGATTTCACTTATCTGGTTGGCCTGCAGGGGGGGGGGGAAAGCC
ACGTTGTGTCTCAAAATCTCTGATGTTACATTGCACAAGATAAAAATATATCATCATGAACAATAAAACT
GTCTGCTTACATAAACAGTAATACAAGGGGTGTTATGAGCCATATTCAACGGGAAACGTCTTGCTCGAGG
CCGCGATTAAATTCCAACATGGATGCTGATTTATATGGGTATAAATGGGCTCGCGATAATGTCGGGCAAT
CAGGTGCGACAATCTATCGATTGTATGGGAAGCCCGATGCGCCAGAGTTGTTTCTGAAACATGGCAAAGG
TAGCGTTGCCAATGATGTTACAGATGAGATGGTCAGACTAAACTGGCTGACGGAATTTATGCCTCTTCCG
ACCATCAAGCATTTTATCCGTACTCCTGATGATGCATGGTTACTCACCACTGCGATCCCCGGGAAAACAG
CATTCCAGGTATTAGAAGAATATCCTGATTCAGGTGAAAATATTGTTGATGCGCTGGCAGTGTTCCTGCG
CCGGTTGCATTCGATTCCTGTTTGTAATTGTCCTTTTAACAGCGATCGCGTATTTCGTCTCGCTCAGGCG
CAATCACGAATGAATAACGGTTTGGTTGATGCGAGTGATTTTGATGACGAGCGTAATGGCTGGCCTGTTG
AACAAGTCTGGAAAGAAATGCATAAGCTTTTGCCATTCTCACCGGATTCAGTCGTCACTCATGGTGATTT
CTCACTTGATAACCTTATTTTTGACGAGGGGAAATTAATAGGTTGTATTGATGTTGGACGAGTCGGAATC
GCAGACCGATACCAGGATCTTGCCATCCTATGGAACTGCCTCGGTGAGTTTTCTCCTTCATTACAGAAAC
GGCTTTTTCAAAAATATGGTATTGATAATCCTGATATGAATAAATTGCAGTTTCATTTGATGCTCGATGA
GTTTTTCTAATCAGAATTGGTTAATTGGTTGTAACACTGGCAGAGCATTACGCTGACTTGACGGGACGGC
GGCTTTGTTGAATAAATCGAACTTTTGCTGAGTTGAAGGATCAGATCACGCATCTTCCCGACAACGCAGA
CCGTTCCGTGGCAAAGCAAAAGTTCAAAATCACCAACTGGTCCACCTACAACAAAGCTCTCATCAACCGT
GGCTCCCTCACTTTCTGGCTGGATGATGGGGCGATTCAGGCCTGGTATGAGTCAGCAACACCTTCTTCAC
GAGGCAGACCTCAGCGCCCCCCCCCCCCTGCAGGTCGACTAGAGTCGGGGATCCGGTGATTGATTGAGCA
AGCTTTATGCTTGTAAACCGTTTTGTGAAAAAATTTTTAAAATAAAAAAGGGGACCTCTAGGGTCCCCAA
TTAATTAGTAATATAATCTATTAAAGGTCATTCAAAAGGTCATCCACCGGATCAATTCCCCTGCTCGCGC
AGGCTGGGTGCCAAGCTCTCGGGTAACATCAAGGCCCGATCCTTGGAGCCCTTGCCCTCCCGCACGATGA
TCGT
[255 nt withheld, positions 2875-3129]
CGTGGAGACCGAAACCTTGCGCTCGTTCGCCAGCCAGGACAGAAATGCCTCGACTTCGCTGCTGCCCAAG
GTTGCCGGGTGACGCACACCGTGGAAACGGATGAAGGCACGAACCCAGTGGACATAAGCCTGTTCGGTTC
GTAAGCTGTAATGCAAGTAGCGTATGCGCTCACGCAACTGGTCCAGAACCTTGACCGAACGCAGCGGTGG
TAACGGCGCAGTGGCGGTTTTCATGGCTTGTTATGACTGTTTTTTTGGGGTACAGTCTATGCCTCGGGCA
TCCAAGCAGCAAGCGCGTTACGCCGTGGGTCGATGTTTGTGTCTAACAATTCGTTCAAGCCGACGCCGCT
TCGCGGCGCGGCTTAACTCAAGCGTTAGATGCACTAAGCACATAATTGCTCACAGCCAAACTATCAGGTC
AAGTCTGCTTTTATTATTTTTAAGCGTGCATAATAAGCCCTACACAAATTGGGAGATATATCATGAAAGG
CTGGCTTTTTCTTGTTATCGCAATAGTTGGCGAAGTAATCGCAACATCCGCATTAAAATCTAGCGAGGGC
TTTACTAAGCTGATCCGGTGGATGACCTTTTGAATGACCTTTAATAGATTATATTACTAATTAATTGGGG
ACCCTAGAGGTCCCCTTTTTTATTTTAAAAATTTTTTCACAAAACGGTTTACAAGCATAAAGCTTGCTCA
ATCAATCACCGGATCCCGACGGGCCCGGTACCGCGGCCGCGCGAATTCGAGCTCGGTACCATTTATCAGG
GTTATTGTCTCATGAGCGGATACATATTTGAATGTATTTAGAAAAATAAACAAATAGGGGTTCCGCGCAC
ATTTCCCCGAAAAGTGCCACCTGACGTCTAAGAAACCATTATTATCATGACATTAACCTATAAAAATAGG
CGTATCACGAGGCCCTTTCGTCTTCACCTCGAGAACATTACTCGCATCCATTCTCAGGCTGTCTCGTCTC
GTCTCGGAGTTTACAGCTAGCTCAGTCCTAGGTATTATGCTAGCTACTAGAGAAAGAGGAGAAATACTAA
ATGAGCGAGCTGATCAAGGAGAACATGCACATGAAGCTGTACATGGAGGGCACCGTGAACAACCACCACT
TCAAGTGCACATCCGAGGGCGAAGGCAAGCCCTACGAGGGCACCCAGACCATGAAGATCAAGGTGGTCGA
GGGCGGCCCTCTCCCCTTCGCCTTCGACATCCTGGCTACCAGCTTCATGTACGGCAGCAAAGCCTTCATC
AACCACACCCAGGGCATCCCCGACTTCTTTAAGCAGTCCTTCCCTGAGGGCTTCACATGGGAGAGAATCA
CCACATACGAAGACGGGGGCGTGCTGACCGCTACCCAGGACACCAGCTTCCAGAACGGCTGCATCATCTA
CAACGTCAAGATCAACGGGGTGAACTTCCCATCCAACGGCCCTGTGATGCAGAAGAAAACACGCGGCTGG
GAGGCCAACACCGAGATGCTGTACCCCGCTGACGGCGGCCTGAGAGGCCACAGCCAGATGGCCCTGAAGC
TCGTGGGCGGGGGCTACCTGCACTGCTCCTTCAAGACCACATACAGATCCAAGAAACCCGCTAAGAACCT
CAAGATGCCCGGCTTCCACTTCGTGGACCACAGACTGGAAAGAATCAAGGAGGCCGACAAAGAAACGTAC
GTCGAGCAGCACGAGATGGCTGTGGCCAAGTACTGCGACCTCCCTAGCAAACTGGGGCACAGATGAAGGT
GACTCCTGTTGATAGATCCAGTAATGACCTCAGAACTCCATCTGGATTTGTTCAGAACGCTCGGTTGCCG
CCGGGCGTTTTTTATTGGTGAGAATGCTTCCAGGATACATAGATTACCACAACTCCGAGCCCTTCCACCC
CAAGCTAGCTTGGAGGACAAATCCGCCGCTAGGAGCTTGCGGCCGCCTTAAGACGCGTGGATCCCCGGGA
ATTTCGACCCCACGCCCCTCTTTAATACGACGGGCAATTTGCACTTCAGAAAATGAAGAGTTTGCTTTAG
CCATAACAAAAGTCCAGTATGCTTTTTCACAGCATAACTGGACTGATTTCAGTTTACAACTATTCTGTCT
AGTTTAAGACTTTATTGTCATAGTTTAGATCTATTTTGTTCAGTTTAAGACTTTATTGTCCGCCCACACC
CGCTTACGCAGGGCATCCATTTATTACTCAACCGTAACCGATTTTGCCAGGTTACGCGGCTGGTCCTCTA
GAATTCCCATGTCAGCCGTTAAGTGTTCCTGTGTCACTCAAAATTGCTTTGAGAGGCTCTAAGGGCTTCT
CAGTGCGTTACATCCCTGGCTTGTTGTCCACAACCGTTAAACCTTAAAAGCTTTAAAAGCCTTATATATT
CTTTTTTTTCTTATAAAACTTAAAACCTTAGAGGCTATTTAAGTTGCTGATTTATATTAATTTTATTGTT
CAAACATGAGAGCTTAGTACGTGAAACATGAGAGCTTAGTACGTTAGCCATGAGAGCTTAGTACGTTAGC
CATGAGGGTTTAGTTCGTTAAACATGAGAGCTTAGTACGTTAAACATGAGAGCTTAGTACGTGAAACATG
AGAGCTTAGTACGTACTATCAACAGGTTGAACTGCTGATCTTCAGATCCTCTACGCCGGACGCATCGTGG
CCGGATCGGGGGGGGGGGGCGCTCGGTCTTGCCTTGCTCGTCGGTGATGTACTTCACCAGCTCCGCGAAG
TCGCTCTTCTTGATGGAGCGCATGGGGACGTGCTTGGCAATCACGCGCACCCCCCGGCCGTTTTAGCGGC
TAAAAAAGTCATGGCTCTGCCCTCGGGCGGACCACGCCCATCATGACCTTGCCAAGCTCGTCCTGCTTCT
CTTCGATCTTCGCCAGCAGGGCGAGGATCGTGGCATCACCGAACCGCGCCGTGCGCGGGTCGTCGGTGAG
CCAGAGTTTCAGCAGGCCGCCCAGGCGGCCCAGGTCGCCATTGATGCGGGCCAGCTCGCGGACGTGCTCA
TAGTCCACGACGCCCGTGATTTTGTAGCCCTGGCCGACGGCCAGCAGGTAGGCCGACAGGCTCATGCCGG
CCGCCGCCGCCTTTTCCTCAATCGCTCTTCGTTCGTCTGGAAGGCAGTACACCTTGATAGGTGGGCTGCC
CTTCCTGGTTGGCTTGGTTTCATCAGCCATCCGCTTGCCCTCATCTGTTACGCCGGCGGTAGCCGGCCAG
CCTCGCAGAGCAGGATTCCCGTTGAGCACCGCCAGGTGCGAATAAGGGACAGTGAAGAAGGAACACCCGC
TCGCGGGTGGGCCTACTTCACCTATCCTGCCCGGCTGACGCCGTTGGATACACCAAGGAAAGTCTACACG
AACCCTTTGGCAAAATCCTGTATATCGTGCGAAAAAGGATGGATATACCGAAAAAATCGCTATAATGACC
CCGAAGCAGGGTTATGCAGCGGAAAAGCGCTTTCTCATAGCTCACGCTGTAGGTATCTCAGTTCGGTGTA
GGTCGTTCGCTCCAAGCTGGGCTGTGTGCACGAACCCCCCGTTCAGCCCGACCGCTGCGCCTTATCCGGT
AACTATCGTCTTGAGTCCAACCCGGTAAGACACGACTTATCGCCACTGGCAGCAGCCACTGGTAACAGGA
TTAGCAGAGCGAGGTATGTAGGCGGTGCTACAGAGTTCTTGAAGTGGTGGCCTAACTACGGCTACACTAG
AAGAACAGTATTTGGTATCTGCGCTCTGCTGAAGCCAGTTACCTTCGGAAAAAGAGTTGGTAGCTCTTGA
TCCGGCAAACAAACCACCGCTGGTAGCGGTGGTTTTTTTGTTTGCAAGCAGCAGATTACGCGCAGAAAAA
AAGGATCTCAA
